Addgene plasmid #222446: pCHW00015
Purpose: Level 0, C terminal tag module (TTCG-GCTT) containig VP64-NLS.
Depositing lab: Chih-Hang Wu. Depositing organization: Institute of Plant and Microbial Biology, Academia Sinica. Publication: Development of a tightly regulated copper-inducible transient gene expression system in Nicotiana benthamiana incorporating a suicide exon and Cre recombinase. Chiang BJ, Lin KY, Chen YF, Huang CY, Goh FJ, Huang LT, Chen LH, Wu CH. New Phytol. 2024 Oct;244(1):318-331. doi: 10.1111/nph.20021. Epub 2024 Jul 30. PubMed 39081031.
Backbone
  Vector backbone: pUC57 (kan)
  Vector type: Plant Expression, Synthetic Biology
Growth in bacteria
  Bacterial resistance: Kanamycin, 50 μg/mL
  Growth temperature: 37°C
  Growth strain: DH5alpha
  Copy number: High Copy
Gene/Insert
  Gene/Insert name: VP64-NLS
  Species: Synthetic
  Insert size (bp): 174
  Mutation: no
  Cloning method: Golden Gate
  Sequencing primers: 5′ n/a
Terms and licenses: Academic/Nonprofit Terms; Industry Terms: Not Available to Industry
Depositor comments: Overhangs: TTCG-GCTT. Please visit https://doi.org/10.1101/2024.03.23.586378 for bioRxiv preprint.
How to cite: pCHW00015 was a gift from Chih-Hang Wu (Addgene plasmid # 222446 ; http://n2t.net/addgene:222446 ; RRID:Addgene_222446)
