[The description below was written by a language model from this plasmid's Addgene catalogue record and pLannotate feature annotations shown in this document.]
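Description:
pCHW00015 is a Level 0 Golden Gate part plasmid built on a kanamycin-resistant pUC57 backbone, intended as a building block for assembling plant expression constructs rather than as an expression vector in its own right. It is a small plasmid (about 2.9 kb) propagated in E. coli at high copy from a ColE1/pUC-type origin. Selection is by kanamycin through an aph(3')-Ia aminoglycoside phosphotransferase gene, which the annotation places downstream of an AmpR (bla) promoter. The remaining annotated features are backbone remnants typical of pUC-derived cloning vectors: a lac promoter with its operator and CAP binding site, a partial lacZα fragment, and small fragments of lacI, rop and the pBR322 bom region.

The payload is a 174 bp synthetic insert encoding VP64-NLS, a tetrameric repeat of the herpes simplex VP16 minimal activation domain joined to a nuclear localisation signal. The automated feature table does not annotate this insert. By position it most likely lies in the unannotated gap between the lacZα fragment and the lac operator, though the record does not confirm this. The module occupies the C-terminal tag position of the modular cloning syntax, with the overhangs given in the record as TTCG and GCTT, so that release by a type IIS restriction enzyme allows it to be ligated in frame after a coding sequence part and before a terminator. No plant promoter or terminator is carried on this plasmid; those come from other modules during assembly. Fusing VP64-NLS to a DNA-binding protein produces a nuclear-targeted synthetic transcriptional activator. The associated work concerns a tightly regulated copper-inducible transient expression system in Nicotiana benthamiana, which suggests the context in which the part was used.
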