Features (pLannotate 1.2.2; 10 found; start..end, strand, type, name):
    137..236     +  misc_feature   bom (fragment): basis of mobility region from pBR322
    242..399     -  CDS            lacZα (fragment): LacZα fragment of β-galactosidase; lacZ fragment
    709..725     -  protein_bind   lac operator: The lac repressor binds to the lac operator to inhibit transcription in E. coli. This inhibition can be relieved by adding lactose or isopropyl-β-D-thiogalactopyranoside (IPTG). lac repressor encoded by lacI
    733..763     -  promoter       lac promoter: promoter for the E. coli lac operon
    778..799     -  protein_bind   CAP binding site: CAP binding activates transcription in the presence of cAMP. E. coli catabolite activator protein
    812..904     -  CDS            lacI (fragment): lac repressor; lacI; The lac repressor binds to the lac operator to inhibit transcription in E. coli. This inhibition can be relieved by adding lactose or isopropyl-β-D-thiogalactopyranoside (IPTG).
   1087..1675    -  rep_origin     ori: high-copy-number ColE1/pMB1/pBR322/pUC origin of replication
   1846..2661    -  CDS            KanR: aminoglycoside phosphotransferase; aph(3')-Ia; confers resistance to kanamycin in bacteria or G418 (Geneticin®) in eukaryotes
   2662..2766    -  promoter       AmpR promoter: bla
   2861..35      +  CDS            rop (fragment) (across the origin): Rop protein, which maintains plasmids at low copy number; rop
>Addgene plasmid #222446 | pCHW00015 | addgene full sequence | sequence record 454075 | Addgene NGS Result
TCGCGCGTTTCGGTGATGACGGTGAAAACCTCTGACACATGCAGCTCCCGGAGACGGTCACAGCTTGTCT
GTAAGCGGATGCCGGGAGCAGACAAGCCCGTCAGGGCGCGTCAGCGGGTGTTGGCGGGTGTCGGGGCTGG
CTTAACTATGCGGCATCAGAGCAGATTGTACTGAGAGTGCACCAGATGCGGTGTGAAATACCGCACAGAT
GCGTAAGGAGAAAATACCGCATCAGGCGCCATTCGCCATTCAGGCTGCGCAACTGTTGGGAAGGGCGATC
GGTGCGGGCCTCTTCGCTATTACGCCAGCTGGCGAAAGGGGGATGTGCTGCAAGGCGATTAAGTTGGGTA
ACGCCAGGGTTTTCCCAGTCACGACGTTGTAAAACGACGGCCAGTGAATTCGAGCTCGGTACCTCGCGAA
TGCATCTAGATGGTCTCATTCGGACGCTTTGGACGACTTCGACTTGGACATGTTGGGTTCTGACGCTTTG
GACGACTTCGACTTGGACATGTTGGGTTCTGACGCTTTGGACGACTTCGACTTGGACATGTTGGGTTCTG
ACGCTTTGGACGACTTCGACTTGGACATGTTGCCTAAAAAGAAGCGTAAAGTCTAAGCTTAGAGACCATC
GGATCCCGGGCCCGTCGACTGCAGAGGCCTGCATGCAAGCTTGGCTCGAGCATGGTCATAGCTGTTTCCT
GTGTGAAATTGTTATCCGCTCACAATTCCACACAACATACGAGCCGGAAGCATAAAGTGTAAAGCCTGGG
GTGCCTAATGAGTGAGCTAACTCACATTAATTGCGTTGCGCTCACTGCCCGCTTTCCAGTCGGGAAACCT
GTCGTGCCAGCTGCATTAATGAATCGGCCAACGCGCGGGGAGAGGCGGTTTGCGTATTGGGCGCTCTTCC
GCTTCCTCGCTCACTGACTCGCTGCGCTCGGTCGTTCGGCTGCGGCGAGCGGTATCAGCTCACTCAAAGG
CGGTAATACGGTTATCCACAGAATCAGGGGATAACGCAGGAAAGAACATGTGAGCAAAAGGCCAGCAAAA
GGCCAGGAACCGTAAAAAGGCCGCGTTGCTGGCGTTTTTCCATAGGCTCCGCCCCCCTGACGAGCATCAC
AAAAATCGACGCTCAAGTCAGAGGTGGCGAAACCCGACAGGACTATAAAGATACCAGGCGTTTCCCCCTG
GAAGCTCCCTCGTGCGCTCTCCTGTTCCGACCCTGCCGCTTACCGGATACCTGTCCGCCTTTCTCCCTTC
GGGAAGCGTGGCGCTTTCTCATAGCTCACGCTGTAGGTATCTCAGTTCGGTGTAGGTCGTTCGCTCCAAG
CTGGGCTGTGTGCACGAACCCCCCGTTCAGCCCGACCGCTGCGCCTTATCCGGTAACTATCGTCTTGAGT
CCAACCCGGTAAGACACGACTTATCGCCACTGGCAGCAGCCACTGGTAACAGGATTAGCAGAGCGAGGTA
TGTAGGCGGTGCTACAGAGTTCTTGAAGTGGTGGCCTAACTACGGCTACACTAGAAGAACAGTATTTGGT
ATCTGCGCTCTGCTGAAGCCAGTTACCTTCGGAAAAAGAGTTGGTAGCTCTTGATCCGGCAAACAAACCA
CCGCTGGTAGCGGTGGTTTTTTTGTTTGCAAGCAGCAGATTACGCGCAGAAAAAAAGGATCTCAAGAAGA
TCCTTTGATCTTTTCTACGGGGTCTGACGCTCAGTGGAACGAAAACTCACGTTAAGGGATTTTGGTCATG
AGATTATCAAAAAGGATCTTCACCTAGATCCTTTTAAATTAAAAATGAAGTTTTAAATCAATCTAAAGTA
TATATGAGTAAACTTGGTCTGACAGTTAGAAAAACTCATCGAGCATCAAATGAAACTGCAATTTATTCAT
ATCAGGATTATCAATACCATATTTTTGAAAAAGCCGTTTCTGTAATGAAGGAGAAAACTCACCGAGGCAG
TTCCATAGGATGGCAAGATCCTGGTATCGGTCTGCGATTCCGACTCGTCCAACATCAATACAACCTATTA
ATTTCCCCTCGTCAAAAATAAGGTTATCAAGTGAGAAATCACCATGAGTGACGACTGAATCCGGTGAGAA
TGGCAAAAGTTTATGCATTTCTTTCCAGACTTGTTCAACAGGCCAGCCATTACGCTCGTCATCAAAATCA
CTCGCATCAACCAAACCGTTATTCATTCGTGATTGCGCCTGAGCGAGACGAAATACGCGATCGCTGTTAA
AAGGACAATTACAAACAGGAATCGAATGCAACCGGCGCAGGAACACTGCCAGCGCATCAACAATATTTTC
ACCTGAATCAGGATATTCTTCTAATACCTGGAATGCTGTTTTCCCAGGGATCGCAGTGGTGAGTAACCAT
GCATCATCAGGAGTACGGATAAAATGCTTGATGGTCGGAAGAGGCATAAATTCCGTCAGCCAGTTTAGTC
TGACCATCTCATCTGTAACATCATTGGCAACGCTACCTTTGCCATGTTTCAGAAACAACTCTGGCGCATC
GGGCTTCCCATACAATCGATAGATTGTCGCACCTGATTGCCCGACATTATCGCGAGCCCATTTATACCCA
TATAAATCAGCATCCATGTTGGAATTTAATCGCGGCCTAGAGCAAGACGTTTCCCGTTGAATATGGCTCA
TACTCTTCCTTTTTCAATATTATTGAAGCATTTATCAGGGTTATTGTCTCATGAGCGGATACATATTTGA
ATGTATTTAGAAAAATAAACAAATAGGGGTTCCGCGCACATTTCCCCGAAAAGTGCCACCTGACGTCTAA
GAAACCATTATTATCATGACATTAACCTATAAAAATAGGCGTATCACGAGGCCCTTTCGTC
